Addgene plasmid #103019: pUDC175
Purpose: S. cerevisae centromic plasmid harboring Fncpf1 under control of TEF1 promoter
Depositing lab: Jean-Marc Daran. Depositing organization: Delft University of Technology. Publication: FnCpf1: a novel and efficient genome editing tool for Saccharomyces cerevisiae. Swiat MA, Dashko S, den Ridder M, Wijsman M, van der Oost J, Daran JM, Daran-Lapujade P. Nucleic Acids Res. 2017 Dec 1;45(21):12585-12598. doi: 10.1093/nar/gkx1007. PubMed 29106617.
Backbone
  Vector backbone: p414TEF1
  Backbone manufacturer: Mumberg D, et al. Yeast vectors for the controlled expression of heterologous proteins in different genetic backgrounds. Gene 15
  Backbone size w/o insert (bp): 5416
  Total vector size (bp): 9466
  Vector type: Yeast Expression
  Selectable markers: TRP1
Growth in bacteria
  Bacterial resistance: Ampicillin, 100 μg/mL
  Growth temperature: 37°C
  Growth strain: DH5alpha
  Copy number: High Copy
Gene/Insert
  Gene/Insert name: Fncpf1
  Species: Francisella tularensis subsp. novicida U112
  Insert size (bp): 4038
  Mutation: human codon optimized
  GenBank ID: CP000439.1
  Promoter: TEF1
  Tag / fusion protein: NLS (C terminal on insert); 3HA (C terminal on insert)
  Cloning method: Gibson Cloning
  Sequencing primers: 5′ TACAACTTTTTTTACTTCTTGCTCATTAGAAAGAAAGCATAGCAATCTAATCTAAGTTTTATGAGCATCTACCAGGAGTT; 3′ TCCTTTTCGGTTAGAGCGGATGTGGGGGGAGGGCGTGAATGTAAGCGTGACATAACTAATTTAGGCATAGTCGGGGACAT
Resource information
  A portion of this plasmid was derived from a plasmid made by: Zetsche et al., 2015, Cell 163, 759–771. http://dx.doi.org/10.1016/j.cell.2015.09.038
Terms and licenses: Academic/Nonprofit Terms; Industry Terms: Not Available to Industry
How to cite: pUDC175 was a gift from Jean-Marc Daran (Addgene plasmid # 103019 ; http://n2t.net/addgene:103019 ; RRID:Addgene_103019)
