[The description below was written by a language model from this plasmid's Addgene catalogue record and pLannotate feature annotations shown in this document.]
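Description:
pUDC175 is a yeast–E. coli shuttle plasmid built on the p414TEF1 backbone for expressing the CRISPR nuclease FnCpf1 (Cas12a) in Saccharomyces cerevisiae. It is a centromeric vector: a CEN6/ARS element provides replication and stable low-copy segregation in yeast, and the TRP1 gene with its own promoter allows selection by tryptophan prototrophy in trp1 hosts. For propagation in bacteria it carries a high-copy ColE1/pUC-type origin and the β-lactamase gene conferring ampicillin resistance. The backbone also retains an f1 phage origin, lacZα and lac promoter/operator remnants, and flanking T3 and T7 promoters, all inherited from the parental cloning vector and not central to its function.

The payload is a human codon-optimized open reading frame for Cpf1 from Francisella tularensis subsp. novicida U112, inserted by Gibson assembly between the constitutive S. cerevisiae TEF1 promoter and the CYC1 terminator. The nuclease is fused at its C terminus to a bipartite nucleoplasmin nuclear localization signal, which directs it to the yeast nucleus, followed by three tandem HA epitope tags for immunodetection. The annotated terminator is split across the start and end of the sequence record simply because the circular map is numbered from within it. The plasmid encodes only the nuclease; no crRNA expression cassette is annotated, so guide RNAs would need to be supplied from a separate construct. The sequenced record (9,380 nt) is slightly shorter than the catalogued total size of 9,466 bp. The plasmid is used to provide constitutive FnCpf1 expression for Cpf1-mediated genome editing in S. cerevisiae.
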