Features (pLannotate 1.2.2; 23 found; start..end, strand, type, name):
      1..190     +  terminator     CYC1 terminator: S. cerevisiae CYC1; transcription terminator for CYC1
    221..239     -  promoter       T7 promoter: promoter for bacteriophage T7 RNA polymerase
    247..402     +  CDS            lacZα (fragment): LacZα fragment of β-galactosidase; lacZ fragment
    406..834     +  rep_origin     f1 ori (sequence partly withheld): f1 bacteriophage origin of replication; arrow indicates direction of (+) strand synthesis
    862..913     -  misc_feature   bom (fragment): basis of mobility region from pBR322
    964..1638    -  CDS            TRP1: phosphoribosylanthranilate isomerase, required for tryptophan biosynthesis; S. cerevisiae TRP1; yeast auxotrophic marker
   1639..1786    -  promoter       TRP1 promoter: S. cerevisiae TRP1
   1924..1973    -  misc_feature   bom (fragment): basis of mobility region from pBR322
   2075..2110    -  CDS            rop (fragment): Rop protein, which maintains plasmids at low copy number; rop
   2178..2681    -  misc_feature   CEN/ARS: S. cerevisiae CEN6 centromere fused to an autonomously replicating sequence
   2718..2822    +  promoter       AmpR promoter: bla
   2823..3683    +  CDS            AmpR: β-lactamase; bla; confers resistance to ampicillin, carbenicillin, and related antibiotics
   3854..4442    +  rep_origin     ori: high-copy-number ColE1/pMB1/pBR322/pUC origin of replication
   4625..4717    +  CDS            lacI (fragment): lac repressor; lacI; The lac repressor binds to the lac operator to inhibit transcription in E. coli. This inhibition can be relieved by adding lactose or isopropyl-β-D-thiogalactopyranoside (IPTG).
   4730..4751    +  protein_bind   CAP binding site: CAP binding activates transcription in the presence of cAMP. E. coli catabolite activator protein
   4766..4796    +  promoter       lac promoter: promoter for the E. coli lac operon
   4804..4820    +  protein_bind   lac operator: The lac repressor binds to the lac operator to inhibit transcription in E. coli. This inhibition can be relieved by adding lactose or isopropyl-β-D-thiogalactopyranoside (IPTG). lac repressor encoded by lacI
   4865..4883    +  promoter       T3 promoter: promoter for bacteriophage T3 RNA polymerase
   4901..5299    +  promoter       TEF1 promoter: S. cerevisiae TEF1; promoter for EF-1α
   5304..9203    +  CDS            cas12a: CS12A_FRATN - Also known as cpf1 From Francisella tularensis subsp. novicida (strain U112).
   9204..9251    +  CDS            nucleoplasmin NLS: bipartite nuclear localization signal from nucleoplasmin
   9258..9338    +  CDS            3xHA: three tandem HA epitope tags
   9341..9380    +  terminator     CYC1 terminator (fragment): S. cerevisiae CYC1; transcription terminator for CYC1
>Addgene plasmid #103019 | pUDC175 | addgene full sequence | sequence record 198961 | Addgene NGS Result
ATCCGCTCTAACCGAAAAGGAAGGAGTTAGACAACCTGAAGTCTAGGTCCCTATTTATTTTTTTATAGTT
ATGTTAGTATTAAGAACGTTATTTATATTTCAAATTTTTCTTTTTTTTCTGTACAGACGCGTGTACGCAT
GTAACATTATACTGAAAACCTTGCTTGAGAAGGTTTTGGGACGCTCGAAGGCTTTAATTTGCGGCCGGTA
CCCAATTCGCCCTATAGTGAGTCGTATTACGCGCGCTCACTGGCCGTCGTTTTACAACGTCGTGACTGGG
AAAACCCTGGCGTTACCCAACTTAATCGCCTTGCAGCACATCCCCCTTTCGCCAGCTGGCGTAATAGCGA
AGAGGCCCGCACCGATCGCCCTTCCCAACAGTTGCGCAGCCTGAATGGCGAATGG
[124 nt withheld, positions 406-529]
C
[91 nt withheld, positions 531-621]
A
[49 nt withheld, positions 623-671]
CCTTTGACGTTGGAGTCCACGTTCTTT
[37 nt withheld, positions 699-735]
ACCCTATCTCGGTCTATTCTTTTGATTTATAAGGGATTTTGCCGATTTCGGCCTATTGGTTAAAAAATGA
GCTGATTTAACAAAAATTTAACGCGAATTTTAACAAAATATTAACGCTTACAATTTCCTGATGCGGTATT
TTCTCCTTACGCATCTGTGCGGTATTTCACACCGCATAGATCGGCAAGTGCACAAACAATACTTAAATAA
ATACTACTCAGTAATAACCTATTTCTTAGCATTTTTGACGAAATTTGCTATTTTGTTAGAGTCTTTTACA
CCATTTGTCTCCACACCTCCGCTTACATCAACACCAATAACGCCATTTAATCTAAGCGCATCACCAACAT
TTTCTGGCGTCAGTCCACCAGCTAACATAAAATGTAAGCTTTCGGGGCTCTCTTGCCTTCCAACCCAGTC
AGAAATCGAGTTCCAATCCAAAAGTTCACCTGTCCCACCTGCTTCTGAATCAAACAAGGGAATAAACGAA
TGAGGTTTCTGTGAAGCTGCACTGAGTAGTATGTTGCAGTCTTTTGGAAATACGAGTCTTTTAATAACTG
GCAAACCGAGGAACTCTTGGTATTCTTGCCACGACTCATCTCCATGCAGTTGGACGATATCAATGCCGTA
ATCATTGACCAGAGCCAAAACATCCTCCTTAGGTTGATTACGAAACACGCCAACCAAGTATTTCGGAGTG
CCTGAACTATTTTTATATGCTTTTACAAGACTTGAAATTTTCCTTGCAATAACCGGGTCAATTGTTCTCT
TTCTATTGGGCACACATATAATACCCAGCAAGTCAGCATCGGAATCTAGAGCACATTCTGCGGCCTCTGT
GCTCTGCAAGCCGCAAACTTTCACCAATGGACCAGAACTACCTGTGAAATTAATAACAGACATACTCCAA
GCTGCCTTTGTGTGCTTAATCACGTATACTCACGTGCTCAATAGTCACCAATGCCCTCCCTCTTGGCCCT
CTCCTTTTCTTTTTTCGACCGAATTAATTCTTAATCGGCAAAAAAAGAAAAGCTCCGGATCAAGATTGTA
CGTAAGGTGACAAGCTATTTTTCAATAAAGAATATCTTCCACTACTGCCATCTGGCGTCATAACTGCAAA
GTACACATATATTACGATGCTGTTCTATTAAATGCTTCCTATATTATATATATAGTAATGTCGTGATCTA
TGGTGCACTCTCAGTACAATCTGCTCTGATGCCGCATAGTTAAGCCAGCCCCGACACCCGCCAACACCCG
CTGACGCGCCCTGACGGGCTTGTCTGCTCCCGGCATCCGCTTACAGACAAGCTGTGACCGTCTCCGGGAG
CTGCATGTGTCAGAGGTTTTCACCGTCATCACCGAAACGCGCGAGACGAAAGGGCCTCGTGATACGCCTA
TTTTTATAGGTTAATGTCATGATAATAATGGTTTCTTAGACGGATCGCTTGCCTGTAACTTACACGCGCC
TCGTATCTTTTAATGATGGAATAATTTGGGAATTTACTCTGTGTTTATTTATTTTTATGTTTTGTATTTG
GATTTTAGAAAGTAAATAAAGAAGGTAGAAGAGTTACGGAATGAAGAAAAAAAAATAAACAAAGGTTTAA
AAAATTTCAACAAAAAGCGTACTTTACATATATATTTATTAGACAAGAAAAGCAGATTAAATAGATATAC
ATTCGATTAACGATAAGTAAAATGTAAAATCACAGGATTTTCGTGTGTGGTCTTCTACACAGACAAGATG
AAACAATTCGGCATTAATACCTGAGAGCAGGAAGAGCAAGATAAAAGGTAGTATTTGTTGGCGATCCCCC
TAGAGTCTTTTACATCTTCGGAAAACAAAAACTATTTTTTCTTTAATTTCTTTTTTTACTTTCTATTTTT
AATTTATATATTTATATTAAAAAATTTAAATTATAATTATTTTTATAGCACGTGATGAAAAGGACCCAGG
TGGCACTTTTCGGGGAAATGTGCGCGGAACCCCTATTTGTTTATTTTTCTAAATACATTCAAATATGTAT
CCGCTCATGAGACAATAACCCTGATAAATGCTTCAATAATATTGAAAAAGGAAGAGTATGAGTATTCAAC
ATTTCCGTGTCGCCCTTATTCCCTTTTTTGCGGCATTTTGCCTTCCTGTTTTTGCTCACCCAGAAACGCT
GGTGAAAGTAAAAGATGCTGAAGATCAGTTGGGTGCACGAGTGGGTTACATCGAACTGGATCTCAACAGC
GGTAAGATCCTTGAGAGTTTTCGCCCCGAAGAACGTTTTCCAATGATGAGCACTTTTAAAGTTCTGCTAT
GTGGCGCGGTATTATCCCGTATTGACGCCGGGCAAGAGCAACTCGGTCGCCGCATACACTATTCTCAGAA
TGACTTGGTTGAGTACTCACCAGTCACAGAAAAGCATCTTACGGATGGCATGACAGTAAGAGAATTATGC
AGTGCTGCCATAACCATGAGTGATAACACTGCGGCCAACTTACTTCTGACAACGATCGGAGGACCGAAGG
AGCTAACCGCTTTTTTGCACAACATGGGGGATCATGTAACTCGCCTTGATCGTTGGGAACCGGAGCTGAA
TGAAGCCATACCAAACGACGAGCGTGACACCACGATGCCTGTAGCAATGGCAACAACGTTGCGCAAACTA
TTAACTGGCGAACTACTTACTCTAGCTTCCCGGCAACAATTAATAGACTGGATGGAGGCGGATAAAGTTG
CAGGACCACTTCTGCGCTCGGCCCTTCCGGCTGGCTGGTTTATTGCTGATAAATCTGGAGCCGGTGAGCG
TGGGTCTCGCGGTATCATTGCAGCACTGGGGCCAGATGGTAAGCCCTCCCGTATCGTAGTTATCTACACG
ACGGGGAGTCAGGCAACTATGGATGAACGAAATAGACAGATCGCTGAGATAGGTGCCTCACTGATTAAGC
ATTGGTAACTGTCAGACCAAGTTTACTCATATATACTTTAGATTGATTTAAAACTTCATTTTTAATTTAA
AAGGATCTAGGTGAAGATCCTTTTTGATAATCTCATGACCAAAATCCCTTAACGTGAGTTTTCGTTCCAC
TGAGCGTCAGACCCCGTAGAAAAGATCAAAGGATCTTCTTGAGATCCTTTTTTTCTGCGCGTAATCTGCT
GCTTGCAAACAAAAAAACCACCGCTACCAGCGGTGGTTTGTTTGCCGGATCAAGAGCTACCAACTCTTTT
TCCGAAGGTAACTGGCTTCAGCAGAGCGCAGATACCAAATACTGTTCTTCTAGTGTAGCCGTAGTTAGGC
CACCACTTCAAGAACTCTGTAGCACCGCCTACATACCTCGCTCTGCTAATCCTGTTACCAGTGGCTGCTG
CCAGTGGCGATAAGTCGTGTCTTACCGGGTTGGACTCAAGACGATAGTTACCGGATAAGGCGCAGCGGTC
GGGCTGAACGGGGGGTTCGTGCACACAGCCCAGCTTGGAGCGAACGACCTACACCGAACTGAGATACCTA
CAGCGTGAGCTATGAGAAAGCGCCACGCTTCCCGAAGGGAGAAAGGCGGACAGGTATCCGGTAAGCGGCA
GGGTCGGAACAGGAGAGCGCACGAGGGAGCTTCCAGGGGGAAACGCCTGGTATCTTTATAGTCCTGTCGG
GTTTCGCCACCTCTGACTTGAGCGTCGATTTTTGTGATGCTCGTCAGGGGGGCGGAGCCTATGGAAAAAC
GCCAGCAACGCGGCCTTTTTACGGTTCCTGGCCTTTTGCTGGCCTTTTGCTCACATGTTCTTTCCTGCGT
TATCCCCTGATTCTGTGGATAACCGTATTACCGCCTTTGAGTGAGCTGATACCGCTCGCCGCAGCCGAAC
GACCGAGCGCAGCGAGTCAGTGAGCGAGGAAGCGGAAGAGCGCCCAATACGCAAACCGCCTCTCCCCGCG
CGTTGGCCGATTCATTAATGCAGCTGGCACGACAGGTTTCCCGACTGGAAAGCGGGCAGTGAGCGCAACG
CAATTAATGTGAGTTAGCTCACTCATTAGGCACCCCAGGCTTTACACTTTATGCTTCCGGCTCGTATGTT
GTGTGGAATTGTGAGCGGATAACAATTTCACACAGGAAACAGCTATGACCATGATTACGCCAAGCGCGCA
ATTAACCCTCACTAAAGGGAACAAAAGCTGGAGCTCATAGCTTCAAAATGTTTCTACTCCTTTTTTACTC
TTCCAGATTTTCTCGGACTCCGCGCATCGCCGTACCACTTCAAAACACCCAAGCACAGCATACTAAATTT
CCCCTCTTTCTTCCTCTAGGGTGTCGTTAATTACCCGTACTAAAGGTTTGGAAAAGAAAAAAGAGACCGC
CTCGTTTCTTTTTCTTCGTCGAAAAAGGCAATAAAAATTTTTATCACGTTTCTTTTTCTTGAAAATTTTT
TTTTTGATTTTTTTCTCTTTCGATGACCTCCCATTGATATTTAAGTTAATAAACGGTCTTCAATTTCTCA
AGTTTCAGTTTCATTTTTCTTGTTCTATTACAACTTTTTTTACTTCTTGCTCATTAGAAAGAAAGCATAG
CAATCTAATCTAAGTTTTATGAGCATCTACCAGGAGTTCGTCAACAAGTATTCACTGAGTAAGACACTGC
GGTTCGAGCTGATCCCACAGGGCAAGACACTGGAGAACATCAAGGCCCGAGGCCTGATTCTGGACGATGA
GAAGCGGGCAAAAGACTATAAGAAAGCCAAGCAGATCATTGATAAATACCACCAGTTCTTTATCGAGGAA
ATTCTGAGCTCCGTGTGCATCAGTGAGGATCTGCTGCAGAATTACTCAGACGTGTACTTCAAGCTGAAGA
AGAGCGACGATGACAACCTGCAGAAGGACTTCAAGTCCGCCAAGGACACCATCAAGAAACAGATTAGCGA
GTACATCAAGGACTCCGAAAAGTTTAAAAATCTGTTCAACCAGAATCTGATCGATGCTAAGAAAGGCCAG
GAGTCCGACCTGATCCTGTGGCTGAAACAGTCTAAGGACAATGGGATTGAACTGTTCAAGGCTAACTCCG
ATATCACTGATATTGACGAGGCACTGGAAATCATCAAGAGCTTCAAGGGATGGACCACATACTTTAAAGG
CTTCCACGAGAACCGCAAGAACGTGTACTCCAGCAACGACATTCCTACCTCCATCATCTACCGAATCGTC
GATGACAATCTGCCAAAGTTCCTGGAGAACAAGGCCAAATATGAATCTCTGAAGGACAAAGCTCCCGAGG
CAATTAATTACGAACAGATCAAGAAAGATCTGGCTGAGGAACTGACATTCGATATCGACTATAAGACTAG
CGAGGTGAACCAGAGGGTCTTTTCCCTGGACGAGGTGTTTGAAATCGCCAATTTCAACAATTACCTGAAC
CAGTCCGGCATTACTAAATTCAATACCATCATTGGCGGGAAGTTTGTGAACGGGGAGAATACCAAGCGCA
AGGGAATTAACGAATACATCAATCTGTATAGCCAGCAGATCAACGACAAAACTCTGAAGAAATACAAGAT
GTCTGTGCTGTTCAAACAGATCCTGAGTGATACCGAGTCCAAGTCTTTTGTCATTGATAAACTGGAAGAT
GACTCAGACGTGGTCACTACCATGCAGAGCTTTTATGAGCAGATCGCCGCTTTCAAGACAGTGGAGGAAA
AATCTATTAAGGAAACTCTGAGTCTGCTGTTCGATGACCTGAAAGCCCAGAAGCTGGACCTGAGTAAGAT
CTACTTCAAAAACGATAAGAGTCTGACAGACCTGTCACAGCAGGTGTTTGATGACTATTCCGTGATTGGG
ACCGCCGTCCTGGAGTACATTACACAGCAGATCGCTCCAAAGAACCTGGATAATCCCTCTAAGAAAGAGC
AGGAACTGATCGCTAAGAAAACCGAGAAGGCAAAATATCTGAGTCTGGAAACAATTAAGCTGGCACTGGA
GGAGTTCAACAAGCACAGGGATATTGACAAACAGTGCCGCTTTGAGGAAATCCTGGCCAACTTCGCAGCC
ATCCCCATGATTTTTGATGAGATCGCCCAGAACAAAGACAATCTGGCTCAGATCAGTATTAAGTACCAGA
ACCAGGGCAAGAAAGACCTGCTGCAGGCTTCAGCAGAAGATGACGTGAAAGCCATCAAGGATCTGCTGGA
CCAGACCAACAATCTGCTGCACAAGCTGAAAATCTTCCATATTAGTCAGTCAGAGGATAAGGCTAATATC
CTGGATAAAGACGAACACTTCTACCTGGTGTTCGAGGAATGTTACTTCGAGCTGGCAAACATTGTCCCCC
TGTATAACAAGATTAGGAACTACATCACACAGAAGCCTTACTCTGACGAGAAGTTTAAACTGAACTTCGA
AAATAGTACCCTGGCCAACGGGTGGGATAAGAACAAGGAGCCTGACAACACAGCTATCCTGTTCATCAAG
GATGACAAGTACTATCTGGGAGTGATGAATAAGAAAAACAATAAGATCTTCGATGACAAAGCCATTAAGG
AGAACAAAGGGGAAGGATACAAGAAAATCGTGTATAAGCTGCTGCCCGGCGCAAATAAGATGCTGCCTAA
GGTGTTCTTCAGCGCCAAGAGTATCAAATTCTACAACCCATCCGAGGACATCCTGCGGATTAGAAATCAC
TCAACACATACTAAGAACGGGAGCCCCCAGAAGGGATATGAGAAATTTGAGTTCAACATCGAGGATTGCA
GGAAGTTTATTGACTTCTACAAGCAGAGCATCTCCAAACACCCTGAATGGAAGGATTTTGGCTTCCGGTT
TTCCGACACACAGAGATATAACTCTATCGACGAGTTCTACCGCGAGGTGGAAAATCAGGGGTATAAGCTG
ACTTTTGAGAACATTTCTGAAAGTTACATCGACAGCGTGGTCAATCAGGGAAAGCTGTACCTGTTCCAGA
TCTATAACAAAGATTTTTCAGCATACAGCAAGGGCAGACCAAACCTGCATACACTGTACTGGAAGGCCCT
GTTCGATGAGAGGAATCTGCAGGACGTGGTCTATAAACTGAACGGAGAGGCCGAACTGTTTTACCGGAAG
CAGTCTATTCCTAAGAAAATCACTCACCCAGCTAAGGAGGCCATCGCTAACAAGAACAAGGACAATCCTA
AGAAAGAGAGCGTGTTCGAATACGATCTGATTAAGGACAAGCGGTTCACCGAAGATAAGTTCTTTTTCCA
TTGTCCAATCACCATTAACTTCAAGTCAAGCGGCGCTAACAAGTTCAACGACGAGATCAATCTGCTGCTG
AAGGAAAAAGCAAACGATGTGCACATCCTGAGCATTGACCGAGGAGAGCGGCATCTGGCCTACTATACCC
TGGTGGATGGCAAAGGGAATATCATTAAGCAGGATACATTCAACATCATTGGCAATGACCGGATGAAAAC
CAACTACCACGATAAACTGGCTGCAATCGAGAAGGATAGAGACTCAGCTAGGAAGGACTGGAAGAAAATC
AACAACATTAAGGAGATGAAGGAAGGCTATCTGAGCCAGGTGGTCCATGAGATTGCAAAGCTGGTCATCG
AATACAATGCCATTGTGGTGTTCGAGGATCTGAACTTCGGCTTTAAGAGGGGGCGCTTTAAGGTGGAAAA
ACAGGTCTATCAGAAGCTGGAGAAAATGCTGATCGAAAAGCTGAATTACCTGGTGTTTAAAGATAACGAG
TTCGACAAGACCGGAGGCGTCCTGAGAGCCTACCAGCTGACAGCTCCCTTTGAAACTTTCAAGAAAATGG
GAAAACAGACAGGCATCATCTACTATGTGCCAGCCGGATTCACTTCCAAGATCTGCCCCGTGACCGGCTT
TGTCAACCAGCTGTACCCTAAATATGAGTCAGTGAGCAAGTCCCAGGAATTTTTCAGCAAGTTCGATAAG
ATCTGTTATAATCTGGACAAGGGGTACTTCGAGTTTTCCTTCGATTACAAGAACTTCGGCGACAAGGCCG
CTAAGGGGAAATGGACCATTGCCTCCTTCGGATCTCGCCTGATCAACTTTCGAAATTCCGATAAAAACCA
CAATTGGGACACTAGGGAGGTGTACCCAACCAAGGAGCTGGAAAAGCTGCTGAAAGACTACTCTATCGAG
TATGGACATGGCGAATGCATCAAGGCAGCCATCTGTGGCGAGAGTGATAAGAAATTTTTCGCCAAGCTGA
CCTCAGTGCTGAATACAATCCTGCAGATGCGGAACTCAAAGACCGGGACAGAACTGGACTATCTGATTAG
CCCCGTGGCTGATGTCAACGGAAACTTCTTCGACAGCAGACAGGCACCCAAAAATATGCCTCAGGATGCA
GACGCCAACGGGGCCTACCACATCGGGCTGAAGGGACTGATGCTGCTGGGCCGGATCAAGAACAATCAGG
AGGGGAAGAAGCTGAACCTGGTCATTAAGAACGAGGAATACTTCGAGTTTGTCCAGAATAGAAATAACAA
AAGGCCGGCGGCCACGAAAAAGGCCGGCCAGGCAAAAAAGAAAAAGGGATCCTACCCATACGATGTTCCA
GATTACGCTTATCCCTACGACGTGCCTGATTATGCATACCCATATGATGTCCCCGACTATGCCTAAATTA
GTTATGTCACGCTTACATTCACGCCCTCCCCCCAC
